Addgene plasmid #129699: pCK355
Purpose: For insulated expression in Synechocystis 6803. As pCK306 (rhaBAD rhamnose-inducible promoter, YFP, an E. coli-Synechocystis shuttle vector, chromosomal-integration sites) + ilvBN terminator
Depositing lab: John Heap. Depositing organization: Imperial College London. Publication: Transcriptional Terminators Allow Leak-Free Chromosomal Integration of Genetic Constructs in Cyanobacteria. Kelly CL, Taylor GM, Satkute A, Dekker L, Heap JT. Microorganisms. 2019 Aug 16;7(8). pii: microorganisms7080263. doi: 10.3390/microorganisms7080263. PubMed 31426276.
Backbone
  Vector backbone: pACYC177
  Backbone size w/o insert (bp): 3941
  Total vector size (bp): 6059
  Modifications to backbone: Addition of two 1000bp sequences with homology to the Synechocystis sp. PCC6803 genome, allowing chromosomal integration. Introduction of the rhaBAD promoter from E. coli (allowing inducible expression with L-rhamnose). Introduction of a synthetic RBS and yfp as a reporter. Introduction of rhaS gene from E. coli, the transcriptional activator required for rhaBAD function in Synechocystis.
  Vector type: Bacterial Expression
Growth in bacteria
  Bacterial resistance: Kanamycin, 50 μg/mL
  Growth temperature: 37°C
  Growth strain: DH5alpha
  Copy number: Low Copy
Gene/Insert 1
  Gene/Insert name: PrhaBAD (alt name: promoter found 5' end of rhaBAD operon in E. coli)
  Species: E. coli
  Insert size (bp): 122
Gene/Insert 2
  Gene/Insert name: yfp (alt name: enhanced yellow fluorescent protein from A. victoria (BBa_E0030))
  Species: A. victoria
  Insert size (bp): 720
Gene/Insert 3
  Gene/Insert name: rhaS (alt name: transcriptional activator of the rhaBAD promoter in E. coli with native E. coli RBS)
  Species: E. coli
  Insert size (bp): 837
Gene/Insert 4
  Gene/Insert name: ilvBN terminator
  Species: E. coli
  Insert size (bp): 36
Terms and licenses: Academic/Nonprofit Terms; Industry Terms: Not Available to Industry
How to cite: pCK355 was a gift from John Heap (Addgene plasmid # 129699 ; http://n2t.net/addgene:129699 ; RRID:Addgene_129699)
