[The description below was written by a language model from this plasmid's Addgene catalogue record and pLannotate feature annotations shown in this document.]
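Description:
pCK355 is a pACYC177-derived plasmid built for rhamnose-inducible, transcriptionally insulated expression from the chromosome of the cyanobacterium Synechocystis sp. PCC 6803. In E. coli it replicates from the p15A origin at low copy and is selected with kanamycin through the aph(3')-Ia gene. A short remnant of the backbone's β-lactamase gene is also annotated but is only a fragment. The record calls it an E. coli–Synechocystis shuttle vector, but no cyanobacterial replicon is annotated. Delivery into Synechocystis relies on two roughly 1 kb homology arms that direct chromosomal integration. The feature table places these arms on either side of the payload. One contains psaK1 and a cbiJ fragment, and the other matches ndhB, although the annotation tool assigned that hit to a Thermosynechococcus homologue.

Between the arms, the E. coli rhaBAD promoter drives a synthetic ribosome-binding site and an enhanced YFP reporter. The kanamycin marker follows, and then rhaS with its native E. coli RBS. RhaS is the L-rhamnose-responsive activator that the promoter needs in order to function in Synechocystis, so adding rhamnose switches on YFP fluorescence. pCK355 differs from its parent pCK306 by the addition of the 36 bp E. coli ilvBN terminator. This terminator is not picked up in the feature table, so its exact position is not documented there. The stated purpose and the associated study indicate that it blocks read-through transcription from neighbouring chromosomal sequence, which would otherwise give leaky, uninduced expression after integration. The sequenced record is 6,095 nt, slightly longer than the catalogue size of 6,059 bp. The construct serves as a reporter for evaluating terminator insulation and as a chassis for leak-free inducible expression in cyanobacteria.
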