Features (pLannotate 1.2.2; 11 found; start..end, strand, type, name):
    117..932     +  CDS            KanR: aminoglycoside phosphotransferase; aph(3')-Ia; confers resistance to kanamycin in bacteria or G418 (Geneticin®) in eukaryotes
    967..1803    +  CDS            rhaS: positive regulator of the rhaB promoter; E. coli rhaS; activated by L-rhamnose
   2135..2392    -  CDS            psaK1: PSAK1_SYNY3 - Also known as psaK. Experimental evidence at protein level: Swiss-Prot protein existence level 1. From Synechocystis sp. (strain PCC 6803 / Kazusa).
   2528..2842    -  CDS            cbiJ (fragment): CBIJ_SYNY3 - Also known as cobK. Protein inferred from homology: Swiss-Prot protein existence level 3. Catalyzes the reduction of the macrocycle of cobalt- precorrin-6A to cobalt-precorrin-6B. From Synechocystis sp. (strain PCC 6803 / Kazusa).
   2843..3009    +  CDS            bla(M) (fragment): β-lactamase lacking the signal sequence; bla(M); allows cytosolic expression of β-lactamase
   3175..3720    +  rep_origin     p15A ori: Plasmids containing the medium-copy-number p15A origin of replication can be propagated in E. coli cells that contain a second plasmid with the ColE1 origin.
   3808..3863    +  rep_origin     RSF ori (fragment): Plasmids containing the RSF 1030 origin of replication can be propagated in E. coli cells that contain additional plasmids with compatible origins.
   3962..3988    -  misc_feature   bom (fragment): basis of mobility region from pBR322
   4169..5026    +  CDS            ndhB (fragment): NU2C_THEEB - Experimental evidence at protein level: Swiss-Prot protein existence level 1. NDH-1 shuttles electrons from an unknown electron donor, via FMN and iron-sulfur (Fe-S) centers, to quinones in the respiratory and/or the photosynthetic chain. The immediate electron acceptor for the enzyme in this species is believed to be plastoquinone. Couples the redox reaction to proton translocation, and thus conserves the redox energy in a proton gradient. Cyanobacterial NDH-1 also plays a role in inorganic carbon-concentration. From Thermosynechococcus elongatus (strain BP-1).
   5220..5336    +  promoter       rhaB promoter: promoter of the E. coli rhaBAD operon, conferring tight induction with L-rhamnose and repression with D-glucose in the presence of RhaR and RhaS (Giacalone et al., 2006)
   5376..6095    +  CDS            EYFP: enhanced YFP mammalian codon-optimized
>Addgene plasmid #129699 | pCK355 | addgene full sequence | sequence record 258506 | Addgene NGS Result
GGATCCAAAGCCACGTTGTGTCTCAAAATCTCTGATGTTACATTGCACAAGATAAAAATATATCATCATG
AACAATAAAACTGTCTGCTTACATAAACAGTAATACAAGGGGTGTTATGAGCCATATTCAACGGGAAACG
TCTTGCTCGAGGCCGCGATTAAATTCCAACATGGATGCTGATTTATATGGGTATAAATGGGCTCGCGATA
ATGTCGGGCAATCAGGTGCGACAATCTATCGATTGTATGGGAAGCCCGATGCGCCAGAGTTGTTTCTGAA
ACATGGCAAAGGTAGCGTTGCCAATGATGTTACAGATGAGATGGTCAGACTAAACTGGCTGACGGAATTT
ATGCCTCTTCCGACCATCAAGCATTTTATCCGTACTCCTGATGATGCATGGTTACTCACCACTGCGATCC
CCGGGAAAACAGCATTCCAGGTATTAGAAGAATATCCTGATTCAGGTGAAAATATTGTTGATGCGCTGGC
AGTGTTCCTGCGCCGGTTGCATTCGATTCCTGTTTGTAATTGTCCTTTTAACAGCGATCGCGTATTTCGT
CTCGCTCAGGCGCAATCACGAATGAATAACGGTTTGGTTGATGCGAGTGATTTTGATGACGAGCGTAATG
GCTGGCCTGTTGAACAAGTCTGGAAAGAAATGCATAAGCTTTTGCCATTCTCACCGGATTCAGTCGTCAC
TCATGGTGATTTCTCACTTGATAACCTTATTTTTGACGAGGGGAAATTAATAGGTTGTATTGATGTTGGA
CGAGTCGGAATCGCAGACCGATACCAGGATCTTGCCATCCTATGGAACTGCCTCGGTGAGTTTTCTCCTT
CATTACAGAAACGGCTTTTTCAAAAATATGGTATTGATAATCCTGATATGAATAAATTGCAGTTTCATTT
GATGCTCGATGAGTTTTTCTAATATTTCGCCGTGTTGACGACATCAGGAGGCCAGTATGACCGTATTACA
TAGTGTGGATTTTTTTCCGTCTGGTAACGCGTCCGTGGCGATAGAACCCCGGCTCCCGCAGGCGGATTTT
CCTGAACATCATCATGATTTTCATGAAATTGTGATTGTCGAACATGGCACGGGTATTCATGTGTTTAATG
GGCAGCCCTATACCATCACCGGTGGCACGGTCTGTTTCGTACGCGATCATGATCGGCATCTGTATGAACA
TACCGATAATCTGTGTCTGACCAATGTGCTGTATCGCTCGCCGGATCGATTTCAGTTTCTCGCCGGGCTG
AATCAGTTGCTGCCACAAGAGCTGGATGGGCAGTATCCGTCTCACTGGCGCGTTAACCACAGCGTATTGC
AGCAGGTGCGACAGCTGGTTGCACAGATGGAACAGCAGGAAGGGGAAAATGATTTACCCTCGACCGCCAG
TCGCGAGATCTTGTTTATGCAATTACTGCTCTTGCTGCGTAAAAGCAGTTTGCAGGAGAACCTGGAAAAC
AGCGCATCACGTCTCAACTTGCTTCTGGCCTGGCTGGAGGACCATTTTGCCGATGAGGTGAATTGGGATG
CCGTGGCGGATCAATTTTCTCTTTCACTGCGTACGCTACATCGGCAGCTTAAGCAGCAAACGGGACTGAC
GCCTCAGCGATACCTGAACCGCCTGCGACTGATGAAAGCCCGACATCTGCTACGCCACAGCGAGGCCAGC
GTTACTGACATCGCCTATCGCTGTGGATTCAGCGACAGTAACCACTTTTCGACGCTTTTTCGCCGAGAGT
TTAACTGGTCACCGCGTGATATTCGCCAGGGACGGGATGGCTTTCTGCAATAATCTTGGGGGAAATTAAG
ACCAAACTCGATGACCTCCAAAAAGATGTAACTTCTCTTAAGATCGATATGGCAACGGTGAAAACCGAGT
TATCTGCGGTCAGGATGGAGATAGGTACAGTCAAGGATGATGTTAAAGATGTCAAAGGGCGGGCTAATGC
TCAAATTTGGGCGTTGATTCTTGCCGTCATCGGAGCCATAATTACCACCTTGGTGCGTTTTGGCATTTTC
CCTAATCCCTAACAAAAAAGCGACCAGGCTTTTCTTTCAATTGCCCGATCGCCTTTGATATTTTCCCAAA
GGATAAAAGCTAGTCCATTCAGAATCGAGCCTTAAAGTACTCCCATATTGGCTAGCCCCAGAATTACTCC
AGCGCCGAGGATGTGGCCAAAGCTAGCGGTGCCCAGCACAGCCCCTAAACCAAAGCCGCCAAAGAAGTTA
GAGGAAGGCATGGGGGTGCCCACATTTTGTTGTTTGATGGTCAATTTACCAAAGGCGATCGCCAAAATGT
TGCAAGCAATCATCACCCCAGCAACTTTAGGGCTCCAGGACAGGGTGGCGGGAACGGCGGTGGCCAACAA
AAAGCTATGCATTGAGATTCTCCAGAATAAAGACGGTTTTTAAAGGGATAGCCCCACGCTAATGGGGGTC
TTTAAAAATCTCATCTTACGGGGACGCTCTGCCCCTGGGAAACCACCGTTGCAATACTTAACAAATTTTC
GTTTTTAGCTTGGCAAATGTCTTTGGCAAAATTGGTTGATCTGGCTTAAATCGTCAGTTATTTGCCCTGG
AATAGTCTGGGGACGGGCAATTCTGATCAGATTTACCCCCAACGCTTCCGCCACTTTTTGCTTAACCAAT
TCTCCCCCCTGGGCACCGGAGGCTTTAGTTACCACCCCTTGAATTTGCCATTGTTGCCACAGGGCTTTTT
CCAATGGTTCGGCTACGGGGGGGCGCAAAGCAATGATACGGTCGGAAGTAAACCCAGCGGCGATCGCCTG
GGCTAGGGCTTGGGGATAGGGCAGAATACGGGCAAATAGAACAAATCTGGAGCCGGTGAGCGTGGGTCTC
GCGGTATCATTGCAGCACTGGGGCCAGATGGTAAGCCCTCCCGTATCGTAGTTATCTACACGACGGGGAG
TCAGGCAACTATGGATGAACGAAATAGACAGATCGCTGAGATAGGTGCCTCACTGATTAAGCATTGGTAA
CTGTCAGACCAAGTTTACTAATATATACTTTAGATTGATTTAAAACTTCATTTTTAATTTAAAAGGATCT
AGGTGAAGATCCTTTTTGATAATCTCATGACCAAAATCCCTTAACGTGAGTTTTCGTTCCACTGAGCGTC
AGACCCCTTAATAAGATGATCTTCTTGAGATCGTTTTGGTCTGCGCGTAATCTCTTGCTCTGAAAACGAA
AAAACCGCCTTGCAGGGCGGTTTTTCGAAGGTTCTCTGAGCTACCAACTCTTTGAACCGAGGTAACTGGC
TTGGAGGAGCGCAGTCACCAAAACTTGTCCTTTCAGTTTAGCCTTAACCGGCGCATGACTTCAAGACTAA
CTCCTCTAAATCAATTACCAGTGGCTGCTGCCAGTGGTGCTTTTGCATGTCTTTCCGGGTTGGACTCAAG
ACGATAGTTACCGGATAAGGCGCAGCGGTCGGACTGAACGGGGGGTTCGTGCATACAGTCCAGCTTGGAG
CGAACTGCCTACCCGGAACTGAGTGTCAGGCGTGGAATGAGACAAACGCGGCCATAACAGCGGAATGACA
CCGGTAAACCGAAAGGCAGGAACAGGAGAGCGCACGAGGGAGCCGCCAGGGGGAAACGCCTGGTATCTTT
ATAGTCCTGTCGGGTTTCGCCACCACTGATTTGAGCGTCAGATTTCGTGATGCTTGTCAGGGGGGCGGAG
CCTATGGAAAAACGGCTTTGCCGCGGCCCTCTCACTTCCCTGTTAAGTATCTTCCTGGCATCTTCCAGGA
AATCTCCGCCCCGTTCGTAAGCCATTTCCGCTCGCCGCAGTCGAACGACCGAGCGTAGCGAGTCAGTGAG
CGAGGAAGCGGAATATATCCTGTATCACATATTCTGCTGACGCACCGGTGCAGCCTTTTTTCTCCTGCCA
CATGAAGCACTTCACTGACACCCTCATCAGTGCCAACATAGTAAGCCAGTATACACTCCGCTAGCGCTGA
GGTCTGCCTCGTGAAGAAGGTGTTGCTGACTCATACCAGGCCTGAATCGCCCCATCATCCAGCCAGAAAG
TGAGGGAGCCACGGTTGATGAGAGCTTTGTTGTAGGTGGACCAGTTGGTGATTTTGAACTTTTGCTTTGC
CACGGAACGGTCTGCGTTGTCGGGAAGATGCGGTGGGTCAATCCCTCGGTTTGGCGATCGCCTTGGTGTT
TGTCATTGCTGGTATTGCCTTTAAAATTTCCGCTGTACCCTTCCACCAATGGACCCCCGACGTTTATGAA
GGTTCTCCCACCCCGGTGGTGGCTTTTCTTTCGGTGGGCTCTAAGGCGGCCGGTTTTGCCGTAGCTATCC
GATTACTAGTGACTGCCTTTGGTGGTATTACCGATGAGTGGCACGTTATTTTCACCGCTCTGGCCGTGTT
GAGCATGGTGCTGGGCAACGTGGTGGCTTTAGCCCAAACCAGCATGAAACGGATGTTGGCCTACTCTTCC
ATCGGTCAAGCAGGCTTTGTGATGATTGGCCTAGTGGCCGGCAGTGAAGATGGTTACGCCAGCATGGTTT
TCTACATGCTCATCTATCTGTTTATGAACCTGGGGGCGTTTAGTTGCATTATTCTCTTCACCCTCCGCAC
TGGCAGTGACCAAATTAGTGATTACGCTGGTCTGTACCACAAAGACCCCTTGTTAACCTTGGGCTTGAGC
ATTTGTTTATTATCCTTGGGGGGCATTCCTCCTCTGGCGGGCTTTTTCGGCAAAATTTACATCTTCTGGG
CCGGTTGGCAATCGGGATTGTATGGCCTAGTCCTACTTGGTCTGGTTACCAGTGTAGTTTCCATCTACTA
CTACATCCGGGTGGTGAAAATGATGGTGGTGAAGGAGCCCCAGGAAATGTCCGAAGTAATCAAAAATTAC
CCGGCCATCAAATGGAATTTACCCGGCATGCGTCCCCTACAGGTGGGCATTGTCGCTACTTTGGTTGCTA
CCTCGCTGGCAGGTATTCTGGCTAATCCCCTCTTTAACCTCGCCACCGATTCCGTGGTCAGCACCAAGAT
GTTGCAGACAGCCCTCCAGCAAACAGGAGAAACTCCGGCGATCGCCATTTCCCATGATTTACCCTAGGGG
TATCAGGAAATATTGCTTTGCAGGCAAAAGCCAATGAGTGTAACTATAGAAACCGATTTAAAGGAGACTG
CAGAAGACCCCCGCACCGAAAGGTCCGGGGGTTTTTTTTCCACAATTCAGCAAATTGTGAACATCATCAC
GTTCATCTTTCCCTGGTTGCCAATGGCCCATTTTCCTGTCAGTAACGAGAAGGTCGCGTATTCAGGCGCT
TTTTAGACTGGTCGTAATGAATCGGGTAAGTTTATAATATACAAAGGAGGTAGAAATGGTGAGCAAGGGC
GAGGAGCTGTTCACCGGGGTGGTGCCCATCCTGGTCGAGCTGGACGGCGACGTAAACGGCCACAAGTTCA
GCGTGTCCGGCGAGGGCGAGGGCGATGCCACCTACGGCAAGCTGACCCTGAAGTTCATCTGCACCACCGG
CAAGCTGCCCGTGCCCTGGCCCACCCTCGTGACCACCTTCGGCTACGGCCTGCAATGCTTCGCCCGCTAC
CCCGACCACATGAAGCTGCACGACTTCTTCAAGTCCGCCATGCCCGAAGGCTACGTCCAGGAGCGCACCA
TCTTCTTCAAGGACGACGGCAACTACAAGACCCGCGCCGAGGTGAAGTTCGAGGGCGACACCCTGGTGAA
CCGCATCGAGCTGAAGGGCATCGACTTCAAGGAGGACGGCAACATCCTGGGGCACAAGCTGGAGTACAAC
TACAACAGCCACAACGTCTATATCATGGCCGACAAGCAGAAGAACGGCATCAAGGTGAACTTCAAGATCC
GCCACAACATCGAGGACGGCAGCGTGCAGCTCGCCGACCACTACCAGCAGAACACCCCCATCGGCGACGG
CCCCGTGCTGCTGCCCGACAACCACTACCTGAGCTACCAGTCCGCCCTGAGCAAAGACCCCAACGAGAAG
CGCGATCACATGGTCCTGCTGGAGTTCGTGACCGCCGCCGGGATCACTCTCGGCATGGACGAGCTGTACA
AGTAA
